>Addgene plasmid #180553 | KTK_252 | addgene full sequence | sequence record 358957 | Addgene NGS Result
AATAGTGTATGCGGCGACCGAGTTGCTCTTGCCCGGCGTCAATACGGGATAATACCGCGCCACATAGCAG
AACTTTAAAAGTGCTCATCATTGGAAAACGTTCTTCGGGGCGAAAACTCTCAAGGATCTTACCGCTGTTG
AGATCCAGTTCGATGTAACCCACTCGTGCACCCAACTGATCTTCAGCATCTTTTACTTTCACCAGCGTTT
CTGGGTGAGCAAAAACAGGAAGGCAAAATGCCGCAAAAAAGGGAATAAGGGCGACACGGAAATGTTGAAT
ACTCATACTCTTCCTTTTTCAATATTATTGAAGCATTTATCAGGGTTATTGTCTCATGAGCGGATACATA
TTTGAATGTATTTAGAAAAATAAACAAATAGGGGTTCCGCGCACATTTCCCCGAAAAGTGCCACCTGTCA
TGACCAAAATCCCTTAACGTGAGTTTTCGTTCCACTGAGCGTCAGACCCCGTAGAAAAGATCAAAGGATC
TTCTTGAGATCCTTTTTTTCTGCGCGTAATCTGCTGCTTGCAAACAAAAAAACCACCGCTACCAGCGGTG
GTTTGTTTGCCGGATCAAGAGCTACCAACTCTTTTTCCGAAGGTAACTGGCTTCAGCAGAGCGCAGATAC
CAAATACTGTTCTTCTAGTGTAGCCGTAGTTAGGCCACCACTTCAAGAACTCTGTAGCACCGCCTACATA
CCTCGCTCTGCTAATCCTGTTACCAGTGGCTGCTGCCAGTGGCGATAAGTCGTGTCTTACCGGGTTGGAC
TCAAGACGATAGTTACCGGATAAGGCGCAGCGGTCGGGCTGAACGGGGGGTTCGTGCACACAGCCCAGCT
TGGAGCGAACGACCTACACCGAACTGAGATACCTACAGCGTGAGCTATGAGAAAGCGCCACGCTTCCCGA
AGGGAGAAAGGCGGACAGGTATCCGGTAAGCGGCAGGGTCGGAACAGGAGAGCGCACGAGGGAGCTTCCA
GGGGGAAACGCCTGGTATCTTTATAGTCCTGTCGGGTTTCGCCACCTCTGACTTGAGCGTCGATTTTTGT
GATGCTCGTCAGGGGGGCGGAGCCTATGGAAAAACGCCAGCAACGCGGCCTTTTTACGGTTCCTGGCCTT
TTGCTGGCCTTTTGCTCACATGTTCTTTCCTGCGTTATCCCCTGATTCTGTGGATAACCGTAGTCGGTCT
CATTCTATGGTCAGTAAAGGCGAAGCAGTTATCAAAGAGTTCATGCGCTTCAAAGTTCATATGGAAGGGT
CGATGAACGGGCACGAATTTGAAATTGAAGGCGAAGGCGAAGGCCGCCCATATGAAGGGACCCAAACCGC
AAAGCTTAAGGTTACTAAAGGCGGTCCATTACCCTTTTCGTGGGACATTTTAAGCCCACAGTTTATGTAC
GGGAGTCGCGCTTTCATCAAGCACCCTGCGGACATCCCAGATTACTACAAACAGTCTTTCCCCGAGGGGT
TCAAGTGGGAGCGCGTGATGAACTTCGAGGATGGCGGAGCCGTGACGGTCACCCAAGATACCTCTTTGGA
GGACGGTACGTTGATCTACAAAGTGAAATTGCGTGGCACGAATTTTCCACCTGATGGGCCTGTCATGCAG
AAAAAGACAATGGGATGGGAAGCTTCCACGGAGCGCCTTTACCCAGAGGACGGTGTTCTTAAAGGGGATA
TCAAAATGGCGCTGCGTCTTAAAGATGGAGGCCGCTACCTGGCGGACTTCAAGACTACTTACAAGGCCAA
AAAACCAGTGCAGATGCCGGGTGCGTACAATGTAGATCGTAAATTAGATATTACAAGTCACAATGAAGAT
TACACGGTCGTAGAGCAGTATGAGCGCAGTGAGGGGCGTCACTCTACGGGCGGTATGGACGAGTTATACA
AGTAATAAGTCAAGAGACCAAGATTATCAAAAAGGATCTTCACCTAGATCCTTTTAAATTAAAAATGAAG
TTTTAAATCAATCTAAAGTATATATGAGTAAACTTGGTCTGACAGTTACCAATGCTTAATCAGTGAGGCA
CCTATCTCAGCGATCTGTCTATTTCGTTCATCCATAGTTGCCTGACTCCCCGTCGTGTAGATAACTACGA
TACGGGAGGGCTTACCATCTGGCCCCAGTGCTGCAATGATACCGCGGGACCCACGCTCACCGGCTCCAGA
TTTATCAGCAATAAACCAGCCAGCCGGAAGGGCCGAGCGCAGAAGTGGTCCTGCAACTTTATCCGCCTCC
ATCCAGTCTATTAATTGTTGCCGGGAAGCTAGAGTAAGTAGTTCGCCAGTTAATAGTTTGCGCAACGTTG
TTGCCATTGCTACAGGCATCGTGGTGTCACGCTCGTCGTTTGGTATGGCTTCATTCAGCTCCGGTTCCCA
ACGATCAAGGCGAGTTACATGATCCCCCATGTTGTGCAAAAAAGCGGTTAGCTCCTTCGGTCCTCCGATC
GTTGTCAGAAGTAAGTTGGCCGCAGTGTTATCACTCATGGTTATGGCAGCACTGCATAATTCTCTTACTG
TCATGCCATCCGTAAGATGCTTTTCTGTGACTGGTGAGTACTCAACCAAGTCATTCTGAG
Features (pLannotate 1.2.2; 4 found; start..end, strand, type, name):
    287..391     -  promoter       AmpR promoter: bla
    494..1082    +  rep_origin     ori: high-copy-number ColE1/pMB1/pBR322/pUC origin of replication
   1197..1892    +  CDS            mScarlet-I: mScarlet-I is a basic (constitutively fluorescent) red fluorescent protein published in 2016, derived from synthetic construct. It is reported to be a rapidly-maturing monomer with moderate acid sensitivity.
   2006..286     -  CDS            AmpR (across the origin): β-lactamase; bla; confers resistance to ampicillin, carbenicillin, and related antibiotics
