[The description below was written by a language model from this plasmid's Addgene catalogue record and pLannotate feature annotations shown in this document.]
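Description:
KTK_252 is a small (about 2.6 kb) entry-level part plasmid from the Komagataeibacter Tool Kit, a modular cloning system built for assembling multigene constructs and programmed protein secretion in cellulose-producing bacteria. It is catalogued as a bacterial expression vector, but its stated role is as an entry vector: it stores a red fluorescent protein coding sequence in the toolkit's "E1.3b" part format so the part can be drawn into higher-order assemblies. The record does not define what the E1.3b position means or which enzymes release the part; the cloning method is listed only as restriction enzyme based, with the cloning sites unknown.

The annotated sequence contains just three functional units. A high-copy ColE1/pUC-type origin supports propagation in E. coli, and a β-lactamase gene driven by its own bla promoter provides ampicillin selection. The payload is a synthetic red fluorescent protein open reading frame of roughly 700 bp. The catalogue calls it mScarlet, whereas the automated annotation matched it to mScarlet-I, a closely related, rapidly maturing monomeric variant, so the exact variant should be checked against the sequence. No promoter, ribosome binding site or terminator was annotated around the coding sequence, consistent with a promoterless storage part rather than a self-contained expression cassette, although unannotated short elements cannot be ruled out.

The catalogue names pSEVA331 as the backbone, but the sequenced plasmid shows an ampicillin marker and a ColE1-type origin. This does not obviously match that designation, and the record does not explain the difference. The part is most plausibly used as a fluorescent reporter or fusion module in assembled KTK constructs.
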