Addgene plasmid #180553: KTK_252
Purpose: Entry vector containing mScarlet in E1.3b format
Depositing lab: Tom Ellis. Depositing organization: Imperial College London. Publication: Komagataeibacter Tool Kit (KTK): A Modular Cloning System for Multigene Constructs and Programmed Protein Secretion from Cellulose Producing Bacteria. Goosens VJ, Walker KT, Aragon SM, Singh A, Senthivel VR, Dekker L, Caro-Astorga J, Buat MLA, Song W, Lee KY, Ellis T. ACS Synth Biol. 2021 Dec 17;10(12):3422-3434. doi: 10.1021/acssynbio.1c00358. Epub 2021 Nov 12. PubMed 34767345.
Backbone
  Vector backbone: pSEVA331
  Vector type: Bacterial Expression
Growth in bacteria
  Bacterial resistance: Ampicillin, 100 μg/mL
  Growth temperature: 37°C
  Growth strain: DH5alpha
  Copy number: High Copy
Gene/Insert
  Gene/Insert name: mScarlet in E1.3b format
  Species: Synthetic
  Cloning method: Restriction Enzyme; 5′ cloning site unknown (unknown if destroyed)
Terms and licenses: Academic/Nonprofit Terms; Industry Terms: Not Available to Industry
Depositor comments: Read the preprint at https://www.biorxiv.org/content/10.1101/2021.06.09.447691v1.full
How to cite: KTK_252 was a gift from Tom Ellis (Addgene plasmid # 180553 ; http://n2t.net/addgene:180553 ; RRID:Addgene_180553)
